>Addgene plasmid #215548 | P2A-NLS-tdtomato-EPG backbone | addgene full sequence | sequence record 425304 | Addgene NGS Result
TCGAGTCTAGAGGGCCCGTTTAAACCCGCTGATCAGCCTCGACTGTGCCTTCTAGTTGCCAGCCATCTGT
TGTTTGCCCCTCCCCCGTGCCTTCCTTGACCCTGGAAGGTGCCACTCCCACTGTCCTTTCCTAATAAAAT
GAGGAAATTGCATCGCATTGTCTGAGTAGGTGTCATTCTATTCTGGGGGGTGGGGTGGGGCAGGACAGCA
AGGGGGAGGATTGGGAAGACAATAGCAGGCATGCTGGGGATGCGGTGGGCTCTATGGGCGGCCCTGTCCC
TCATAAAAGTTTTGTTACTTTATAGAAGAAATTTTGAGTTTTTGTTTTTTTTAATAAATAAATAAACATA
AATAAATTGTTTGTTGAATTTATTATTAGTATGTAAGTGTAAATATAATAAAACTTAATATCTATTCAAA
TTAATAAATAAACCTCGATATACAGACCGATAAAACACATGCGTCAATTTTACACATGATTATCTTTAAC
GTACGTCACAATATGATTATCTTTCTAGGGTTAACTCTCTCTGAATTCCATGTGAGCAAAAGGCCAGCAA
AAGGCCAGGAACCGTAAAAAGGCCGCGTTGCTGGCGTTTTTCCATAGGCTCCGCCCCCCTGACGAGCATC
ACGAAAATCGACGCTCAAGTCAGAGGTGGCGAAACCCGACAGGACTATAAAGATACCAGGCGTTTCCCCC
TGGAAGCTCCCTCGTGCGCTCTCCTGTTCCGACCCTGCCGCTTACCGGATACCTGTCCGCCTTTCTCCCT
TCGGGAAGCGTGGCGCTTTCTCATAGCTCACGCTGTAGGTATCTCAGTTCGGTGTAGGTCGTTCGCTCCA
AGCTGGGCTGTGTGCACGAACCCCCCGTTCAGCCCGACCGCTGCGCCTTATCCGGTAACTATCGTCTTGA
GTCCAACCCGGTAAGACACGACTTATCGCCACTGGCAGCAGCCACTGGTAACAGGATTAGCAGAGCGAGG
TATGTAGGCGGTGCTACAGAGTTCTTGAAGTGGTGGCCTAACTACGGCTACACTAGAAGAACAGTATTTG
GTATCTGCGCTCTGCTGAAGCCAGTTACCTTCGGAAAAAGAGTTGGTAGCTCTTGATCCGGCAAACAAAC
CACCGCTGGTAGCGGTGGTTTTTTTGTTTGCAAGCAGCAGATTACGCGCAGAAAAAAAGGATCTCAAGAA
GATCCTTTGATCTTTTCTACGGGGTCTGACGCTCAGTGGAACGAAAACTCACGTTAAGGGATTTTGGTCA
TGAGATTATCAAAAAGGATCTTCACCTAGATCCTTTTAAATTAAAAATGAAGTTTTAAATCAATCTAAAG
TATATATGAGTAAACTTGGTCTGACAGTTACCAATGCTTAATCAGTGAGGCACCTATCTCAGCGATCTGT
CTATTTCGTTCATCCATAGTTGCCTGACTCCCCGTCGTGTAGATAACTACGATACGGGAGGGCTTACCAT
CTGGCCCCAGTGCTGCAATGATACCGCGAGACCCACGCTCACCGGCTCCAGATTTATCAGCAATAAACCA
GCCAGCCGGAAGGGCCGAGCGCAGAAGTGGTCCTGCAACTTTATCCGCCTCCATCCAGTCTATTAATTGT
TGCCGGGAAGCTAGAGTAAGTAGTTCGCCAGTTAATAGTTTGCGCAACGTTGTTGCCATTGCTACAGGCA
TCGTGGTGTCACGCTCGTCGTTTGGTATGGCTTCATTCAGCTCCGGTTCCCAACGATCAAGGCGAGTTAC
ATGATCCCCCATGTTGTGCAAAAAAGCGGTTAGCTCCTTCGGTCCTCCGATCGTTGTCAGAAGTAAGTTG
GCCGCAGTGTTATCACTCATGGTTATGGCAGCACTGCATAATTCTCTTACTGTCATGCCATCCGTAAGAT
GCTTTTCTGTGACTGGTGAGTACTCAACCAAGTCATTCTGAGAATAGTGTATGCGGCGACCGAGTTGCTC
TTGCCCGGCGTCAATACGGGATAATACCGCGCCACATAGCAGAACTTTAAAAGTGCTCATCATTGGAAAA
CGTTCTTCGGGGCGAAAACTCTCAAGGATCTTACCGCTGTTGAGATCCAGTTCGATGTAACCCACTCGTG
CACCCAACTGATCTTCAGCATCTTTTACTTTCACCAGCGTTTCTGGGTGAGCAAAAACAGGAAGGCAAAA
TGCCGCAAAAAAGGGAATAAGGGCGACACGGAAATGTTGAATACTCATACTCTTCCTTTTTCAATATTAT
TGAAGCATTTATCAGGGTTATTGTCTCATGAGCGGATACATATTTGAATGTATTTAGAAAAATAAACAAA
TAGGGGTTCCGCGCACATTTCCCCGAAAAGTGCCACCTGACGTCTAAGAAACCATTATTATCATGACATT
AACCTATAAAAATAGGCGTATCACGAGGCCCTTTCGTCGGCGCGGGTACCGGGGATCCGTCGCGACGAAT
TTTAGTCTACTGAAACAAGCGGGAGACGTGGAGGAAAACCCTGGACCTATCGATGGTCCAAAAAAGAAGA
GAAAGGTATTCGATGGTCCAAAAAAGAAGAGAAAGGTATTCGATATGGTGAGCAAGGGCGAGGAGGTCAT
CAAAGAGTTCATGCGCTTCAAGGTGCGCATGGAGGGCTCCATGAACGGCCACGAGTTCGAGATCGAGGGC
GAGGGCGAGGGCCGCCCCTACGAGGGCACCCAGACCGCCAAGCTGAAGGTGACCAAGGGCGGCCCCCTGC
CCTTCGCCTGGGACATCCTGTCCCCCCAGTTCATGTACGGCTCCAAGGCGTACGTGAAGCACCCCGCCGA
CATCCCCGATTACAAGAAGCTGTCCTTCCCCGAGGGCTTCAAGTGGGAGCGCGTGATGAACTTCGAGGAC
GGCGGTCTGGTGACCGTGACCCAGGACTCCTCCCTGCAGGACGGCACGCTGATCTACAAGGTGAAGATGC
GCGGCACCAACTTCCCCCCCGACGGCCCCGTAATGCAGAAGAAGACCATGGGCTGGGAGGCCTCCACCGA
GCGCCTGTACCCCCGCGACGGCGTGCTGAAGGGCGAGATCCACCAGGCCCTGAAGCTGAAGGACGGCGGC
CACTACCTGGTGGAGTTCAAGACCATCTACATGGCCAAGAAGCCCGTGCAACTGCCCGGCTACTACTACG
TGGACACCAAGCTGGACATCACCTCCCACAACGAGGACTACACCATCGTGGAACAGTACGAGCGCTCCGA
GGGCCGCCACCACCTGTTCCTGGGGCATGGCACCGGCAGCACCGGCAGCGGCAGCTCCGGCACCGCCTCC
TCCGAGGACAACAACATGGCCGTCATCAAAGAGTTCATGCGCTTCAAGGTGCGCATGGAGGGCTCCATGA
ACGGCCACGAGTTCGAGATCGAGGGCGAGGGCGAGGGCCGCCCCTACGAGGGCACCCAGACCGCCAAGCT
GAAGGTGACCAAGGGCGGCCCCCTGCCCTTCGCCTGGGACATCCTGTCCCCCCAGTTCATGTACGGCTCC
AAGGCGTACGTGAAGCACCCCGCCGACATCCCCGATTACAAGAAGCTGTCCTTCCCCGAGGGCTTCAAGT
GGGAGCGCGTGATGAACTTCGAGGACGGCGGTCTGGTGACCGTGACCCAGGACTCCTCCCTGCAGGACGG
CACGCTGATCTACAAGGTGAAGATGCGCGGCACCAACTTCCCCCCCGACGGCCCCGTAATGCAGAAGAAG
ACCATGGGCTGGGAGGCCTCCACCGAGCGCCTGTACCCCCGCGACGGCGTGCTGAAGGGCGAGATCCACC
AGGCCCTGAAGCTGAAGGACGGCGGCCGCTACCTGGTGGAGTTCAAGACCATCTACATGGCCAAGAAGCC
CGTGCAACTGCCCGGCTACTACTACGTGGACACCAAGCTGGACATCACCTCCCACAACGAGGACTACACC
ATCGTGGAACAGTACGAGCGCTCCGAGGGCCGCCACCACCTGTTCCTGTACGGCATGGACGAGCTGTACA
AGTAAGTCGACCTTAACCCTAGAAAGATAGTCTGCGTAAAATTGACGCATGCATTCTTGAAATATTGCTC
TCTCTTTCTAAATAGCGCGAATCCGTCGCTGTGCATTTAGGACATCTCAGTCGCCGCTTGGAGCTCCCGT
GAGGCGTGCTTGTCAATGCGGTAAGTGTCACTGATTTTGAACTATAACGACCGCGTGAGTCAAAATGACG
CATGATTATCTTTTACGTGACTTTTAAGATTTAACTCATACGATAATTATATTGTTATTTCATGTTCTAC
TTACGTGATAACTTATTATATATATATTTTCTTGTTATAGATATCAGGGACAGCCATCATCAACTTTGTA
TAGAAAAGTTGGGCTCCGGTGCCCGTCAGTGGGCAGAGCGCACATCGCCCACAGTCCCCGAGAAGTTGGG
GGGAGGGGTCGGCAATTGAACCGGTGCCTAGAGAAGGTGGCGCGGGGTAAACTGGGAAAGTGATGTCGTG
TACTGGCTCCGCCTTTTTCCCGAGGGTGGGGGAGAACCGTATATAAGTGCAGTAGTCGCCGTGAACGTTC
TTTTTCGCAACGGGTTTGCCGCCAGAACACAGGTAAGTGCCGTGTGTGGTTCCCGCGGGCCTGGCCTCTT
TACGGGTTATGGCCCTTGCGTGCCTTGAATTACTTCCACCTGGCTGCAGTACGTGATTCTTGATCCCGAG
CTTCGGGTTGGAAGTGGGTGGGAGAGTTCGAGGCCTTGCGCTTAAGGAGCCCCTTCGCCTCGTGCTTGAG
TTGAGGCCTGGCCTGGGCGCTGGGGCCGCCGCGTGCGAATCTGGTGGCACCTTCGCGCCTGTCTCGCTGC
TTTCGATAAGTCTCTAGCCATTTAAAATTTTTGATGACCTGCTGCGACGCTTTTTTTCTGGCAAGATAGT
CTTGTAAATGCGGGCCAAGATCTGCACACTGGTATTTCGGTTTTTGGGGCCGCGGGCGGCGACGGGGCCC
GTGCGTCCCAGCGCACATGTTCGGCGAGGCGGGGCCTGCGAGCGCGGCCACCGAGAATCGGACGGGGGTA
GTCTCAAGCTGGCCGGCCTGCTCTGGTGCCTGGTCTCGCGCCGCCGTGTATCGCCCCGCCCTGGGCGGCA
AGGCTGGCCCGGTCGGCACCAGTTGCGTGAGCGGAAAGATGGCCGCTTCCCGGCCCTGCTGCAGGGAGCT
CAAAATGGAGGACGCGGCGCTCGGGAGAGCGGGCGGGTGAGTCACCCACACAAAGGAAAAGGGCCTTTCC
GTCCTCAGCCGTCGCTTCATGTGACTCCACGGAGTACCGGGCGCCGTCCAGGCACCTCGATTAGTTCTCG
AGCTTTTGGAGTACGTCGTCTTTAGGTTGGGGGGAGGGGTTTTATGCGATGGAGTTTCCCCACACTGAGT
GGGTGGAGACTGAAGTTAGGCCAGCTTGGCACTTGATGTAATTCTCCTTGGAATTTGCCCTTTTTGAGTT
TGGATCTTGGTTCATTCTCAAGCCTCAGACAGTGGTTCAAAGTTTTTTTCTTCCATTTCAGGTGTCGTGA
AAGCTTACCATGACCGAGTACAAGCCCACGGTGCGCCTCGCCACCCGCGACGACGTCCCCAGGGCCGTAC
GCACCCTCGCCGCCGCGTTCGCCGACTACCCCGCCACGCGCCACACCGTCGATCCGGACCGCCACATCGA
GCGGGTCACCGAGCTGCAAGAACTCTTCCTCACGCGCGTCGGGCTCGACATCGGCAAGGTGTGGGTCGCG
GACGACGGCGCCGCGGTGGCGGTCTGGACCACGCCGGAGAGCGTCGAAGCGGGGGCGGTGTTCGCCGAGA
TCGGCCCGCGCATGGCCGAGTTGAGCGGTTCCCGGCTGGCCGCGCAGCAACAGATGGAAGGCCTCCTGGC
GCCGCACCGGCCCAAGGAGCCCGCGTGGTTCCTGGCCACCGTCGGCGTCTCGCCCGACCACCAGGGCAAG
GGTCTGGGCAGCGCCGTCGTGCTCCCCGGAGTGGAGGCGGCCGAGCGCGCCGGGGTGCCCGCCTTCCTGG
AGACCTCCGCGCCCCACAACCTCCCCTTCTACGAGCGGCTCGGCTTCACCGTCACCGCCGACGTCGAGGT
GCCCGAAGGACCGCGCACCTGGTGCATGACCCGCAAGCCCGGTGCCGCTAGCGCCACTAACTTCTCCCTG
TTGAAACAAGCAGGGGATGTCGAAGAGAATCCCGGGCCAATGGTGAGCAAGGGCGAGGAGCTGTTCACCG
GGGTGGTGCCCATCCTGGTCGAGCTGGACGGCGACGTAAACGGCCACAAGTTCAGCGTGTCCGGCGAGGG
CGAGGGCGATGCCACCTACGGCAAGCTGACCCTGAAGTTCATCTGCACCACCGGCAAGCTGCCCGTGCCC
TGGCCCACCCTCGTGACCACCCTGACCTACGGCGTGCAGTGCTTCAGCCGCTACCCCGACCACATGAAGC
AGCACGACTTCTTCAAGTCCGCCATGCCCGAAGGCTACGTCCAGGAGCGCACCATCTTCTTCAAGGACGA
CGGCAACTACAAGACCCGCGCCGAGGTGAAGTTCGAGGGCGACACCCTGGTGAACCGCATCGAGCTGAAG
GGCATCGACTTCAAGGAGGACGGCAACATCCTGGGGCACAAGCTGGAGTACAACTACAACAGCCACAACG
TCTATATCATGGCCGACAAGCAGAAGAACGGCATCAAGGTGAACTTCAAGATCCGCCACAACATCGAGGA
CGGCAGCGTGCAGCTCGCCGACCACTACCAGCAGAACACCCCCATCGGCGACGGCCCCGTGCTGCTGCCC
GACAACCACTACCTGAGCACCCAGTCCGCCCTGAGCAAAGACCCCAACGAGAAGCGCGATCACATGGTCC
TGCTGGAGTTCGTGACCGCCGCCGGGATCACTCTCGGCATGGACGAGCTGTACAAGTAAC
Features (pLannotate 1.2.2; 13 found; start..end, strand, type, name):
     43..267     +  polyA_signal   bGH poly(A) signal: bovine growth hormone polyadenylation signal
    599..1187    -  rep_origin     ori: high-copy-number ColE1/pMB1/pBR322/pUC origin of replication
   1358..2218    -  CDS            AmpR: β-lactamase; bla; confers resistance to ampicillin, carbenicillin, and related antibiotics
   2219..2323    -  promoter       AmpR promoter: bla
   2508..2528    +  CDS            SV40 NLS: nuclear localization signal of SV40 (simian virus 40) large T antigen
   2538..2558    +  CDS            SV40 NLS: nuclear localization signal of SV40 (simian virus 40) large T antigen
   2565..3994    +  CDS            tdTomato (fragment): tandem dimeric (pseudo-monomeric) derivative of DsRed (Shaner et al., 2004) mammalian codon-optimized
   4331..4351    +  protein_bind   attB4: mutant version of attB; core recombination site for the Gateway® BP reaction BP Clonase™
   4371..4582    +  promoter       EF-1α core promoter: core promoter for human elongation factor EF-1α
   4583..4692    +  intron         EF-1α intron A (fragment): intron upstream of the start codon of human EF-1α
   5318..5521    +  intron         EF-1α intron A: truncated intron upstream of the start codon of human EF-1α
   5540..6136    +  CDS            PuroR (fragment): puromycin N-acetyltransferase; pac from Streptomyces; confers resistance to puromycin
   6200..6919    +  CDS            EGFP: the original enhanced GFP (Yang et al., 1996) mammalian codon-optimized
