[The description below was written by a language model from this plasmid's Addgene catalogue record and pLannotate feature annotations shown in this document.]
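Description:
P2A-NLS-tdtomato-EPG backbone is an empty donor-template vector built on pUC19 and catalogued as a CRISPR-type plasmid, intended to receive homology arms for knock-in genome editing. It is associated with a scarless editing approach for human pluripotent stem cells that relies on orthogonal selective reporters. In bacteria it is maintained at high copy from the ColE1/pUC origin and selected with ampicillin through the β-lactamase gene and its native promoter. No insert is recorded, consistent with its role as a cloning scaffold.

The annotated payload has two parts. The first is a promoterless reporter module: two copies of the SV40 nuclear localization signal placed directly upstream of a tdTomato coding sequence. The construct name indicates a P2A self-cleaving peptide ahead of this, although the feature table does not annotate it. Such an arrangement would let nuclear red fluorescence be co-translated from an endogenous gene once the cassette is integrated in frame. The second part is the "EPG" selection cassette, in which the human EF-1α core promoter with portions of its intron A drives puromycin N-acetyltransferase followed by EGFP. Because the plasmid is circular, the bGH polyadenylation signal at the start of the record lies immediately after EGFP and presumably terminates this transcript. This cassette allows drug selection and green-fluorescence tracking of cells carrying the donor.

The catalogue describes the EF-1α cassette as ITR-flanked, which suggests that it can be excised after selection. However, the ITRs are not annotated in the feature table, and the record does not state their type or the enzyme that acts on them. A short attB4-like site is annotated just upstream of the EF-1α promoter.
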