Addgene plasmid #215548: P2A-NLS-tdtomato-EPG backbone
Purpose: (Empty Backbone) An empty backbone for cloning of homology arms; ITR-flanked, EF1alpha-driven expression of puromycin-EGFP
Depositing lab: Kai Wang. Depositing organization: Peking University Health Science Center. Publication: Protocol for scarless genome editing of human pluripotent stem cell based on orthogonal selective reporters. Zhao Y, Pan Z, Hong Z, Sun M, Hong Y, Peng X, Li X, Wang X, Wang K. STAR Protoc. 2024 May 23;5(2):103084. doi: 10.1016/j.xpro.2024.103084. PubMed 38787727.
Backbone
  Vector backbone: pUC19
  Vector type: CRISPR
Growth in bacteria
  Bacterial resistance: Ampicillin, 100 μg/mL
  Growth temperature: 37°C
  Growth strain: DH5alpha
  Copy number: High Copy
Gene/Insert
  Gene/Insert name: None
Terms and licenses: Academic/Nonprofit Terms; Industry Terms: Not Available to Industry
How to cite: P2A-NLS-tdtomato-EPG backbone was a gift from Kai Wang (Addgene plasmid # 215548 ; http://n2t.net/addgene:215548 ; RRID:Addgene_215548)
